Addgene plasmid #236012: pTR01F/hFGFR1b-V5
Purpose: for PiggyBac mediated integration and stable expression of hFGFR1b protein
Depositing lab: Pavel Krejčí. Depositing organization: Masaryk University. Publication: Specific inhibition of fibroblast growth factor receptor 1 signaling by a DNA aptamer. Zlinska V, Feketova Z, Czyrek A, Chudzian J, Zivkovic ML, Ursachi VC, Dudeja P, Fafilek B, Rynes J, Rico-Llanos G, Koudelka A, Roy T, Biadun M, Raskova V, Svozilova K, Stroblova M, Krzyscik M, Hristova K, Krowarsch D, Foldynova-Trantirkova S, Zakrzewska M, Trantirek L, Krejci P. Mol Ther Nucleic Acids. 2024 Nov 28;36(1):102405. doi: 10.1016/j.omtn.2024.102405. eCollection 2025 Mar 11. PubMed 39759879.
Backbone
  Vector backbone: TR01F
  Vector type: Mammalian Expression
  Selectable markers: Puromycin
Growth in bacteria
  Bacterial resistance: Ampicillin, 100 μg/mL
  Growth temperature: 37°C
  Growth strain: DH5alpha
  Copy number: High Copy
Gene/Insert
  Gene/Insert name: human FGFR1b
  Species: H. sapiens (human)
  Entrez Gene: FGFR1 (a.k.a. BFGFR, CD331, CEK, ECCL, FGFBR, FGFR-1, FLG, FLT-2, FLT2, HBGFR, HH2, HRTFDS, KAL2, N-SAM, OGD, bFGF-R-1)
  Promoter: truncated CMV promoter
  Tag / fusion protein: V5/His (C terminal on insert)
  Cloning method: Restriction Enzyme; 5′ cloning site Unknown (unknown if destroyed)
Resource information
  A portion of this plasmid was derived from a plasmid made by: The TR01F plasmid was obtained as a gift from Valeri Mossine (PMID: 24376882).
Terms and licenses: Academic/Nonprofit Terms; Industry Terms: Not Available to Industry
How to cite: pTR01F/hFGFR1b-V5 was a gift from Pavel Krejčí (Addgene plasmid # 236012 ; http://n2t.net/addgene:236012 ; RRID:Addgene_236012)
