[The description below was written by a language model from this plasmid's Addgene catalogue record and pLannotate feature annotations shown in this document.]
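Description:
pTR01F/hFGFR1b-V5 is a mammalian expression plasmid of about 10.4 kb built on the TR01F backbone and intended for piggyBac transposon-mediated genomic integration and stable expression of the human fibroblast growth factor receptor 1 "b" isoform. In bacteria it is maintained as a high-copy plasmid through a ColE1/pUC-type origin and selected with ampicillin via the β-lactamase gene. An f1 origin and remnants of the lac promoter/lacZα cloning region are also present. The automated annotation does not call piggyBac terminal repeats, so the transposon ends, and therefore the exact boundaries of the mobilised segment, cannot be placed from the feature table. The short lambda phage-like fragments flagged on either side of the mammalian cassettes are of unclear significance.

The payload is a human FGFR1 open reading frame driven by a truncated CMV promoter, annotated as a small CMV enhancer remnant, a transcriptional pause-site fragment and the CMV immediate early promoter, with a T7 promoter just upstream of the coding sequence. The receptor carries a C-terminal V5 epitope (the catalogue lists V5/His, though only V5 is annotated) for detection. An SV40 polyadenylation signal lies downstream, although it is annotated on the opposite strand. A second cassette uses the EF-1α core promoter with an HTLV-1 LTR-derived segment to express CopGFP and puromycin N-acetyltransferase, followed by a WPRE fragment and an SV40 poly(A) signal. How the two coding regions are linked is not annotated. This cassette allows fluorescent tracking and puromycin selection of cells carrying the construct. Integration would require a piggyBac transposase, for which no coding sequence is annotated here. The associated work concerns inhibition of FGFR1 signalling, consistent with use in generating stable receptor-expressing cell lines.
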