Features (pLannotate 1.2.2; 27 found; start..end, strand, type, name):
      1..861     +  CDS            AmpR: β-lactamase; bla; confers resistance to ampicillin, carbenicillin, and related antibiotics
   1032..1620    +  rep_origin     ori: high-copy-number ColE1/pMB1/pBR322/pUC origin of replication
   1803..1895    +  CDS            lacI (fragment): lac repressor; lacI; The lac repressor binds to the lac operator to inhibit transcription in E. coli. This inhibition can be relieved by adding lactose or isopropyl-β-D-thiogalactopyranoside (IPTG).
   1908..1929    +  protein_bind   CAP binding site: CAP binding activates transcription in the presence of cAMP. E. coli catabolite activator protein
   1944..1974    +  promoter       lac promoter: promoter for the E. coli lac operon
   1982..1998    +  protein_bind   lac operator: The lac repressor binds to the lac operator to inhibit transcription in E. coli. This inhibition can be relieved by adding lactose or isopropyl-β-D-thiogalactopyranoside (IPTG). lac repressor encoded by lacI
   2036..2503    -  CDS            B (fragment): PORTL_LAMBD - Experimental evidence at protein level: Swiss-Prot protein existence level 1. Forms the portal vertex of the capsid (PubMed:6228056, PubMed:6232391). This portal plays critical roles in head assembly, genome packaging, neck/tail attachment, and genome ejection (Probable). The portal protein multimerizes as a single ring-shaped homododecamer arranged around a central channel (PubMed:6232391). Binds to the terminase subunits to form the packaging machine (PubMed:7799432). From Escherichia phage lambda (Bacteriophage lambda).
   3072..3127    +  enhancer       CMV enhancer (fragment): human cytomegalovirus immediate early enhancer
   3127..3181    +  misc_feature   pause site (fragment): RNA polymerase II transcriptional pause signal from the human α2 globin gene
   3283..3486    +  promoter       CMV promoter: human cytomegalovirus (CMV) immediate early promoter
   3482..3515    +  LTR            5' LTR (truncated) (fragment): truncated 5' long terminal repeat (LTR) from HIV-1
   3531..3549    +  promoter       T7 promoter: promoter for bacteriophage T7 RNA polymerase
   3607..6072    +  CDS            FGFR1: FGFR1_HUMAN - Also known as BFGFR, CEK, FGFBR, FLG, FLT2, HBGFR. Experimental evidence at protein level: Swiss-Prot protein existence level 1. Tyrosine-protein kinase that acts as cell-surface receptor for fibroblast growth factors and plays an essential role in the regulation of embryonic development, cell proliferation, differentiation and migration. Required for normal mesoderm patterning and correct axial organization during embryonic development, normal skeletogenesis and normal development of the gonadotropin-releasing hormone (GnRH) neuronal system. Phosphorylates PLCG1, FRS2, GAB1 and
   6148..6189    +  CDS            V5 tag: epitope tag from simian virus 5
   6267..6388    -  polyA_signal   SV40 poly(A) signal: SV40 polyadenylation signal
   6414..6545    -  CDS            LT_SV40 (fragment): Experimental evidence at protein level: Swiss-Prot protein existence level 1. Isoform 17kT antigen targets host RBL2 for degradation and promotes cell proliferation. Transactivates host cyclin A promoter through its J domain. From Simian virus 40 (SV40).
   6636..6847    +  promoter       EF-1α core promoter: core promoter for human elongation factor EF-1α
   6860..7128    +  LTR            5' LTR (truncated): truncated 5' long terminal repeat (LTR) from human T-cell leukemia virus (HTLV) type 1
   7185..7849    +  CDS            CopGFP (fragment): green fluorescent protein 2 from Pontellina plumata, also known as ppluGFP2 (Shagin et al., 2004)
   7973..8572    +  CDS            PuroR: puromycin N-acetyltransferase; pac from Streptomyces alboniger; confers resistance to puromycin
   8573..8679    +  misc_feature   WPRE (fragment): woodchuck hepatitis virus posttranscriptional regulatory element
   8688..8809    +  polyA_signal   SV40 poly(A) signal: SV40 polyadenylation signal
   8827..8919    +  ncRNA          G-CSF SLDE: Accession: RF00183 - G-CSF factor stem-loop destabilising element (SLDE)
   9543..9662    -  CDS            B (fragment): PORTL_LAMBD - Experimental evidence at protein level: Swiss-Prot protein existence level 1. Forms the portal vertex of the capsid (PubMed:6228056, PubMed:6232391). This portal plays critical roles in head assembly, genome packaging, neck/tail attachment, and genome ejection (Probable). The portal protein multimerizes as a single ring-shaped homododecamer arranged around a central channel (PubMed:6232391). Binds to the terminase subunits to form the packaging machine (PubMed:7799432). From Escherichia phage lambda (Bacteriophage lambda).
   9664..9819    +  CDS            lacZα (fragment): LacZα fragment of β-galactosidase; lacZ fragment
   9824..10252   +  rep_origin     f1 ori (sequence partly withheld): f1 bacteriophage origin of replication; arrow indicates direction of (+) strand synthesis
  10305..10409   +  promoter       AmpR promoter: bla
>Addgene plasmid #236012 | pTR01F/hFGFR1b-V5 | addgene full sequence | sequence record 469600 | Addgene NGS Result
ATGAGTATTCAACATTTCCGTGTCGCCCTTATTCCCTTTTTTGCGGCATTTTGCCTTCCTGTTTTTGCTC
ACCCAGAAACGCTGGTGAAAGTAAAAGATGCTGAAGATCAGTTGGGTGCACGAGTGGGTTACATCGAACT
GGATCTCAACAGCGGTAAGATCCTTGAGAGTTTTCGCCCCGAAGAACGTTTTCCAATGATGAGCACTTTT
AAAGTTCTGCTATGTGGCGCGGTATTATCCCGTATTGACGCCGGGCAAGAGCAACTCGGTCGCCGCATAC
ACTATTCTCAGAATGACTTGGTTGAGTACTCACCAGTCACAGAAAAGCATCTTACGGATGGCATGACAGT
AAGAGAATTATGCAGTGCTGCCATAACCATGAGTGATAACACTGCGGCCAACTTACTTCTGACAACGATC
GGAGGACCGAAGGAGCTAACCGCTTTTTTGCACAACATGGGGGATCATGTAACTCGCCTTGATCGTTGGG
AACCGGAGCTGAATGAAGCCATACCAAACGACGAGCGTGACACCACGATGCCTGTAGCAATGGCAACAAC
GTTGCGCAAACTATTAACTGGCGAACTACTTACTCTAGCTTCCCGGCAACAATTAATAGACTGGATGGAG
GCGGATAAAGTTGCAGGACCACTTCTGCGCTCGGCCCTTCCGGCTGGCTGGTTTATTGCTGATAAATCTG
GAGCCGGTGAGCGTGGGTCTCGCGGTATCATTGCAGCACTGGGGCCAGATGGTAAGCCCTCCCGTATCGT
AGTTATCTACACGACGGGGAGTCAGGCAACTATGGATGAACGAAATAGACAGATCGCTGAGATAGGTGCC
TCACTGATTAAGCATTGGTAACTGTCAGACCAAGTTTACTCATATATACTTTAGATTGATTTAAAACTTC
ATTTTTAATTTAAAAGGATCTAGGTGAAGATCCTTTTTGATAATCTCATGACCAAAATCCCTTAACGTGA
GTTTTCGTTCCACTGAGCGTCAGACCCCGTAGAAAAGATCAAAGGATCTTCTTGAGATCCTTTTTTTCTG
CGCGTAATCTGCTGCTTGCAAACAAAAAAACCACCGCTACCAGCGGTGGTTTGTTTGCCGGATCAAGAGC
TACCAACTCTTTTTCCGAAGGTAACTGGCTTCAGCAGAGCGCAGATACCAAATACTGTTCTTCTAGTGTA
GCCGTAGTTAGGCCACCACTTCAAGAACTCTGTAGCACCGCCTACATACCTCGCTCTGCTAATCCTGTTA
CCAGTGGCTGCTGCCAGTGGCGATAAGTCGTGTCTTACCGGGTTGGACTCAAGACGATAGTTACCGGATA
AGGCGCAGCGGTCGGGCTGAACGGGGGGTTCGTGCACACAGCCCAGCTTGGAGCGAACGACCTACACCGA
ACTGAGATACCTACAGCGTGAGCTATGAGAAAGCGCCACGCTTCCCGAAGGGAGAAAGGCGGACAGGTAT
CCGGTAAGCGGCAGGGTCGGAACAGGAGAGCGCACGAGGGAGCTTCCAGGGGGAAACGCCTGGTATCTTT
ATAGTCCTGTCGGGTTTCGCCACCTCTGACTTGAGCGTCGATTTTTGTGATGCTCGTCAGGGGGGCGGAG
CCTATGGAAAAACGCCAGCAACGCGGCCTTTTTACGGTTCCTGGCCTTTTGCTGGCCTTTTGCTCACATG
TTCTTTCCTGCGTTATCCCCTGATTCTGTGGATAACCGTATTACCGCCTTTGAGTGAGCTGATACCGCTC
GCCGCAGCCGAACGACCGAGCGCAGCGAGTCAGTGAGCGAGGAAGCGGAAGAGCGCCCAATACGCAAACC
GCCTCTCCCCGCGCGTTGGCCGATTCATTAATGCAGCTGGCACGACAGGTTTCCCGACTGGAAAGCGGGC
AGTGAGCGCAACGCAATTAATGTGAGTTAGCTCACTCATTAGGCACCCCAGGCTTTACACTTTATGCTTC
CGGCTCGTATGTTGTGTGGAATTGTGAGCGGATAACAATTTCACACAGGAAACAGCTATGACCATGATTA
CGCCAAGCGCGCCCGCCGGGTAACTCACGGGGTATCCATGTCCATTTCTGCGGCATCCAGCCAGGATACC
CGTCCTCGCTGACGTAATATCCCAGCGCCGCACCGCTGTCATTAATCTGCACACCGGCACGGCAGTTCCG
GCTGTCGCCGGTATTGTTCGGGTTGCTGATGCGCTTCGGGCTGACCATCCGGAACTGTGTCCGGAAAAGC
CGCGACGAACTGGTATCCCAGGTGGCCTGAACGAACAGTTCACCGTTAAAGGCGTGCATGGCCACACCTT
CCCGAATCATCATGGTAAACGTGCGTTTTCGCTCAACGTCAATGCAGCAGCAGTCATCCTCGGCAAACTC
TTTCCATGCCGCTTCAACCTCGCGGGAAAAGGCACGGGCTTCTTCCTCCCCGATGCCCAGATAGCGCCAG
CTTGGGCGATGACTGAGCCGGAAAAAAGACCCGACGATATGATCCTGATGCAGCTAGATTAACCCTAGAA
AGATAGTCTGCGTAAAATTGACGCATGCATTCTTGAAATATTGCTCTCTCTTTCTAAATAGCGCGAATCC
GTCGCTGTGCATTTAGGACATCTCAGTCGCCGCTTGGAGCTCCCGTGAGGCGTGCTTGTCAATGCGGTAA
GTGTCACTGATTTTGAACTATAACGACCGCGTGAGTCAAAATGACGCATGATTATCTTTTACGTGACTTT
TAAGATTTAACTCATACGATAATTATATTGTTATTTCATGTTCTACTTACGTGATAACTTATTATATATA
TATTTTCTTGTTATAGATATCAGGGACAGCCCCCCCCCAAAGCCCCCAGGGATGTAATTACGTCCCTCCC
CCGCTAGGGGGCAGCAGCGAGCCGCCCGGGGCTCCGCTCCGGTCCGGCGCTCCCCCCGCATCCCCGAGCC
GGCAGCGTGCGGGGACAGCCCGGGCACGGGGAAGGTGGCACGGGATCGCTTTCCTCTGAACGCTTCTCGC
TGCTCTTTGAGCCTGCAGACACCTGGGGGGATACGGGGAAAAGGCCTCCACGGCCACTAGTATTATGCCC
AGTACATGACCTTATGGGACTTTCCTACTTGGCAGTACATCTACGTAAACTAGCAAAATAGGCTGTCCCC
AGTGCAAGTGCAGGTGCCAGAACATTTCTCTGGCCTAACTGGCCGGTACCTGAGCTCGCTAGCGGGAATT
TCCGGGGACTTTCCGGGAATTTCCGGGGACTTTCCGGGAATTTCCAGATCGCTATTACCATGGTGATGCG
GTTTTGGCAGTACATCAATGGGCGTGGATAGCGGTTTGACTCACGGGGATTTCCAAGTCTCCACCCCATT
GACGTCAATGGGAGTTTGTTTTGGCACCAAAATCAACGGGACTTTCCAAAATGTCGTAACAACTCCGCCC
CATTGACGCAAATGGGCGGTAGGCGTGTACGGTGGGAGGTCTATATAAGCAGAGCTCTCTGGCTAACTAG
AGAACCCACTGCTTACTGGCTTATCGAAATTAATACGACTCACTATAGGGAGACCCAAGCTGGCTAGTTA
AGCTTGGTACCGAGCTCGGATCCAGTACCCTTCACCATGTGGAGATGGAAGTGCCTCCTCTTCTGGGCTG
TGCTGGTCACAGCCACACTCTGCACCGCTAGGCCGTCCCCGACCTTGCCTGAACAAGCCCAGCCCTGGGG
AGCCCCTGTGGAAGTGGAGTCCTTCCTGGTCCACCCCGGTGACCTGCTGCAGCTTCGCTGTCGGCTGCGG
GACGATGTGCAGAGCATCAACTGGCTGCGGGACGGGGTGCAGCTGGCGGAAAGCAACCGCACCCGCATCA
CAGGGGAGGAGGTGGAGGTGCAGGACTCCGTGCCCGCAGACTCCGGCCTCTATGCTTGCGTAACCAGCAG
CCCCTCGGGCAGTGACACCACCTACTTCTCCGTCAATGTTTCAGATGCTCTCCCCTCCTCGGAGGATGAT
GATGATGATGATGACTCCTCTTCAGAGGAGAAAGAAACAGATAACACCAAACCAAACCCCGTAGCTCCAT
ATTGGACATCCCCAGAAAAGATGGAAAAGAAATTGCATGCAGTGCCGGCTGCCAAGACAGTGAAGTTCAA
ATGCCCTTCCAGTGGGACCCCAAACCCCACACTGCGCTGGTTGAAAAATGGCAAAGAATTCAAACCTGAC
CACAGAATTGGAGGCTACAAGGTCCGTTATGCCACCTGGAGCATCATAATGGACTCTGTGGTGCCCTCTG
ACAAGGGCAACTACACCTGCATTGTGGAGAATGAGTACGGCAGCATCAACCACACATACCAGCTGGATGT
CGTGGAGCGGTCCCCTCACCGGCCCATCCTGCAAGCAGGGTTGCCCGCCAACAAAACAGTGGCCCTGGGT
AGCAACGTGGAGTTCATGTGTAAGGTGTACAGTGACCCGCAGCCGCACATCCAGTGGCTAAAGCACATCG
AGGTGAATGGGAGCAAGATTGGCCCAGACAACCTGCCTTATGTCCAGATCTTGAAGCATTCGGGGATTAA
TAGCTCGGATGCGGAGGTGCTGACCCTGTTCAATGTGACAGAGGCCCAGAGCGGGGAGTATGTGTGTAAG
GTTTCCAATTATATTGGTGAAGCTAACCAGTCTGCGTGGCTCACTGTCACCAGACCTGTGGCAAAAGCCC
TGGAAGAGAGGCCGGCAGTGATGACCTCGCCCCTGTACCTGGAGATCATCATCTATTGCACAGGGGCCTT
CCTCATCTCCTGCATGGTGGGGTCGGTCATCGTCTACAAGATGAAGAGTGGTACCAAGAAGAGTGACTTC
CACAGCCAGATGGCTGTGCACAAGCTGGCCAAGAGCATCCCTCTGCGCAGACAGGTAACAGTGTCTGCTG
ACTCCAGTGCATCCATGAACTCTGGGGTTCTTCTGGTTCGGCCATCACGGCTCTCCTCCAGTGGGACTCC
CATGCTAGCAGGGGTCTCTGAGTATGAGCTTCCCGAAGACCCTCGCTGGGAGCTGCCTCGGGACAGACTG
GTCTTAGGCAAACCCCTGGGAGAGGGCTGCTTTGGGCAGGTGGTGTTGGCAGAGGCTATCGGGCTGGACA
AGGACAAACCCAACCGTGTGACCAAAGTGGCTGTGAAGATGTTGAAGTCGGACGCAACAGAGAAAGACTT
GTCAGACCTGATCTCAGAAATGGAGATGATGAAGATGATCGGGAAGCATAAGAATATCATCAACCTGCTG
GGGGCCTGCACGCAGGATGGTCCCTTGTATGTCATCGTGGAGTATGCCTCCAAGGGCAACCTGCGGGAGT
ACCTGCAGGCCCGGAGGCCCCCAGGGCTGGAATACTGCTACAACCCCAGCCACAACCCAGAGGAGCAGCT
CTCCTCCAAGGACCTGGTGTCCTGCGCCTACCAGGTGGCCCGAGGCATGGAGTATCTGGCCTCCAAGAAG
TGCATACACCGAGACCTGGCAGCCAGGAATGTCCTGGTGACAGAGGACAATGTGATGAAGATAGCAGACT
TTGGCCTCGCACGGGACATTCACCACATCGACTACTATAAAAAGACAACCAACGGCCAACTGCCTGTGAA
GTGGATGGCACCCGAGGCATTATTTGACCGGATCTACACCCACCAGAGTGATGTGTGGTCTTTCGGGGTG
CTCCTGTGGGAGATCTTCACTCTGGGCGGCTCCCCATACCCCGGTGTGCCTGTGGAGGAACTTTTCAAGC
TGCTGAAGGAGGGTCACCGCATGGACAAGCCCAGTAACTGCACCAACGAGCTGTACATGATGATGCGGGA
CTGCTGGCATGCAGTGCCCTCACAGAGACCCACCTTCAAGCAGCTGGTGGAAGACCTGGACCGCATCGTG
GCCTTGACCTCCAACCAGGAGTACCTGGACCTGTCCATGCCCCTGGACCAGTACTCCCCCAGCTTTCCCG
ACACCCGGAGCTCTACGTGCTCCTCAGGGGAGGATTCCGTCTTCTCTCATGAGCCGCTGCCCGAGGAGCC
CTGCCTGCCCCGACACCCAGCCCAGCTTGCCAATGGCGGACTCAAACGCCGCGCCAAGGGTCAAGACAAT
TCTGCAGATATCCAGCACAGTGGCGGCCGCTCGAGTCTAGAGGGCCCGCGGTTCGAAGGTAAGCCTATCC
CTAACCCTCTCCTCGGTCTCGATTCTACGCGTACCGGTCATCATCACCATCACCATTGAGTTTAAACCCT
AGAGTCGGGGCGGCCGGCCGCTTCGAGCAGACATGATAAGATACATTGATGAGTTTGGACAAACCACAAC
TAGAATGCAGTGAAAAAAATGCTTTATTTGTGAAATTTGTGATGCTATTGCTTTATTTGTAACCATTATA
AGCTGCAATAAACAAGTTAACAACAACAATTGCATTCATTTTATGTTTCAGGTTCAGGGGGAGGTGTGGG
AGGTTTTTTAAAGCAAGTAAAACCTCTACAAATGTGGTAAAATCGATAAGGATCCGTTTGCGTATTGGGC
GCTCTTCCGCTGATCTGCGCAGCACCATGGCCTGAAATAACCTCTGAAAGAGGAACTTGGTTAGCTACCT
TCTAAATCGGATCCGCGGCCGCGAAGGATCTGCGATCGCTCCGGTGCCCGTCAGTGGGCAGAGCGCACAT
CGCCCACAGTCCCCGAGAAGTTGGGGGGAGGGGTCGGCAATTGAACGGGTGCCTAGAGAAGGTGGCGCGG
GGTAAACTGGGAAAGTGATGTCGTGTACTGGCTCCGCCTTTTTCCCGAGGGTGGGGGAGAACCGTATATA
AGTGCAGTAGTCGCCGTGAACGTTCTTTTTCGCAACGGGTTTGCCGCCAGAACACAGCTGAAGCTTCGAG
GGGCTCGCATCTCTCCTTCACGCGCCCGCCGCCCTACCTGAGGCCGCCATCCACGCCGGTTGAGTCGCGT
TCTGCCGCCTCCCGCCTGTGGTGCCTCCTGAACTGCGTCCGCCGTCTAGGTAAGTTTAAAGCTCAGGTCG
AGACCGGGCCTTTGTCCGGCGCTCCCTTGGAGCCTACCTAGACTCAGCCGGCTCTCCACGCTTTGCCTGA
CCCTGCTTGCTCAACTCTACGTCTTTGTTTCGTTTTCTGTTCTGCGCCGTTACAGATCCAAGCTGTGACC
GGCGCCTACGCTAGACGCCACCATGGAGAGCGACGAGAGCGGCCTGCCCGCCATGGAGATCGAGTGCCGC
ATCACCGGCACCCTGAACGGCGTGGAGTTCGAGCTGGTGGGCGGCGGAGAGGGCACCCCCAAGCAGGGCC
GCATGACCAACAAGATGAAGAGCACCAAAGGCGCCCTGACCTTCAGCCCCTACCTGCTGAGCCACGTGAT
GGGCTACGGCTTCTACCACTTCGGCACCTACCCCAGCGGCTACGAGAACCCCTTCCTGCACGCCATCAAC
AACGGCGGCTACACCAACACCCGCATCGAGAAGTACGAGGACGGCGGCGTGCTGCACGTGAGCTTCAGCT
ACCGCTACGAGGCCGGCCGCGTGATCGGCGACTTCAAGGTGGTGGGCACCGGCTTCCCCGAGGACAGCGT
GATCTTCACCGACAAGATCATCCGCAGCAACGCCACCGTGGAGCACCTGCACCCCATGGGCGATAACGTG
CTGGTGGGCAGCTTCGCCCGCACCTTCAGCCTGCGCGACGGCGGCTACTACAGCTTCGTGGTGGACAGCC
ACATGCACTTCAAGAGCGCCATCCACCCCAGCATCCTGCAGAACGGGGGCCCCATGTTCGCCTTCCGCCG
CGTGGAGGAGCTGCACAGCAACACCGAGCTGGGCATCGTGGAGTACCAGCACGCCTTCAAGACCCCCATC
GCCTTCGCCAGATCCCGCGCTCAGTCGTCCAATTCTGCCGTGGACGGCACCGCCGGACCCGGCTCCACCG
GATCTCGCGAGGGCAGAGGAAGTCTTCTAACATGCGGTGACGTGGAGGAGAATCCCGGCCCTATGACCGA
GTACAAGCCCACGGTGCGCCTCGCCACCCGCGACGACGTCCCCAGGGCCGTACGCACCCTCGCCGCCGCG
TTCGCCGACTACCCCGCCACGCGCCACACCGTCGATCCGGACCGCCACATCGAGCGGGTCACCGAGCTGC
AAGAACTCTTCCTCACGCGCGTCGGGCTCGACATCGGCAAGGTGTGGGTCGCGGACGACGGCGCCGCGGT
GGCGGTCTGGACCACGCCGGAGAGCGTCGAAGCGGGGGCGGTGTTCGCCGAGATCGGCCCGCGCATGGCC
GAGTTGAGCGGTTCCCGGCTGGCCGCGCAGCAACAGATGGAAGGCCTCCTGGCGCCGCACCGGCCCAAGG
AGCCCGCGTGGTTCCTGGCCACCGTCGGCGTCTCGCCCGACCACCAGGGCAAGGGTCTGGGCAGCGCCGT
CGTGCTCCCCGGAGTGGAGGCGGCCGAGCGCGCCGGGGTGCCCGCCTTCCTGGAGACCTCCGCGCCCCGC
AACCTCCCCTTCTACGAGCGGCTCGGCTTCACCGTCACCGCCGACGTCGAGGTGCCCGAAGGACCGCGCA
CCTGGTGCATGACCCGCAAGCCCGGTGCCTGAAATCAACCTCTGGATTACAAAATTTGTGAAAGATTGAC
TGGTATTCTTAACTATGTTGCTCCTTTTACGCTATGTGGATACGCTGCTTTAATGCCTTTGTATCATGCG
TTAACTAAACTTGTTTATTGCAGCTTATAATGGTTACAAATAAAGCAATAGCATCACAAATTTCACAAAT
AAAGCATTTTTTTCACTGCATTCTAGTTGTGGTTTGTCCAAACTCATCAATGTATCTTATCATGTCTGGA
ATTGACTCAAATGATGTCAATTAGTCTATCAGAAGCTCATCTGGTCTCCCTTCCGGGGGACAAGACATCC
CTGTTTAATATTTAAACAGCAGTGTTCCCAAACTGGGTTCTTATATCCCTTGCTCTGGTCAACCAGGTTG
CAGGGTTTCCTGTCCTCACAGGAACGAAGTCCCTAAAGAAACAGTGGCAGCCAGGTTTAGCCCCGGAATT
GACTGGATTCCTTTTTTAGGGCCCATTGGTATGGCTTTTTCCCCGTATCCCCCCAGGTGTCTGCAGGCTC
AAAGAGCAGCGAGAAGCGTTCAGAGGAAAGCGATCCCGTGCCACCTTCCCCGTGCCCGGGCTGTCCCCGC
ACGCTGCCGGCTCGGGGATGCGGGGGGAGCGCCGGACCGGAGCGGAGCCCCGGGCGGCTCGCTGCTGCCC
CCTAGCGGGGGAGGGACGTAATTACATCCCTGGGGGCTTTGGGGGGGGGCTGTCCCTCATAAAAGTTTTG
TTACTTTATAGAAGAAATTTTGAGTTTTTGTTTTTTTTAATAAATAAATAAACATAAATAAATTGTTTGT
TGAATTTATTATTAGTATGTAAGTGTAAATATAATAAAACTTAATATCTATTCAAATTAATAAATAAACC
TCGATATACAGACCGATAAAACACATGCGTCAATTTTACACATGATTATCTTTAACGTACGTCACAATAT
GATTATCTTTCTAGGGTTAATCTAGCTGCGTGTTCTGCAGCGTGTCGAGCATCTTCATCTGCTCCATCAC
GCTGTAAAACACATTTGCACCGCGAGTCTGCCCGTCCTCCACGGGTTCAAAAACGTGAATGAACGAGGCG
CGCTCACTGGCCGTCGTTTTACAACGTCGTGACTGGGAAAACCCTGGCGTTACCCAACTTAATCGCCTTG
CAGCACATCCCCCTTTCGCCAGCTGGCGTAATAGCGAAGAGGCCCGCACCGATCGCCCTTCCCAACAGTT
GCGCAGCCTGAATGGCGAATGGG
[124 nt withheld, positions 9824-9947]
C
[91 nt withheld, positions 9949-10039]
A
[49 nt withheld, positions 10041-10089]
CCTTTGACGTTGGAGTCCACGTTCTTT
[37 nt withheld, positions 10117-10153]
ACCCTATCTCGGTCTATTCTTTTGATTTATAAGGGATTTTGCCGATTTCGGCCTATTGGTTAAAAAATGA
GCTGATTTAACAAAAATTTAACGCGAATTTTAACAAAATATTAACGCTTACAATTTAGGTGGCACTTTTC
GGGGAAATGTGCGCGGAACCCCTATTTGTTTATTTTTCTAAATACATTCAAATATGTATCCGCTCATGAG
ACAATAACCCTGATAAATGCTTCAATAATATTGAAAAAGGAAGAGT
